>Addgene plasmid #201135 | plex_306-ccdB-hygro | addgene full sequence | sequence record 396789 | Addgene NGS Result
CTCGAGGCCTGCAGGTTGCGCCTTTTCCAAGGCAGCCCTGGGTTTGCGCAGGGACGCGGCTGCTCTGGGC
GTGGTTCCGGGAAACGCAGCGGCGCCGACCCTGGGTCTCGCACATTCTTCACGTCCGTTCGCAGCGTCAC
CCGGATCTTCGCCGCTACCCTTGTGGGCCCCCCGGCGACGCTTCCTGCTCCGCCCCTAAGTCGGGAAGGT
TCCTTGCGGTTCGCGGCGTGCCGGACGTGACAAACGGAAGCCGCACGTCTCACTAGTACCCTCGCAGACG
GACAGCGCCAGGGAGCAATGGCAGCGCGCCGACCGCGATGGGCTGTGGCCAATAGCGGCTGCTCAGCAGG
GCGCGCCGAGAGCAGCGGCCGGGAAGGGGCGGTGCGGGAGGCGGGGTGTGGGGCGGTAGTGTGGGCCCTG
TTCCTGCCCGCGCGGTGTTCCGCATTCTGCAAGCCTCCGGAGCGCACGTCGGCAGTCGGCTCCCTCGTTG
ACCGAATCACCGACCTCTCTCCCCAGGGGCTAGCATCGATTGATCAACAAGTTTGTACAAAAAAGCTGAA
CGAGAAACGTAAAATGATATAAATATCAATATATTAAATTAGATTTTGCATAAAAAACAGACTACATAAT
ACTGTAAAACACAACATATCCAGTCACTATGGCGGCCGCATTAGGCACCCCAGGCTTTACACTTTATGCT
TCCGGCTCGTATAATGTGTGGATTTTGAGTTAGGATCCGTCGAGATTTTCAGGAGCTAAGGAAGCTAAAA
TGGAGAAAAAAATCACTGGATATACCACCGTTGATATATCCCAATGGCATCGTAAAGAACATTTTGAGGC
ATTTCAGTCAGTTGCTCAATGTACCTATAACCAGACCGTTCAGCTGGATATTACGGCCTTTTTAAAGACC
GTAAAGAAAAATAAGCACAAGTTTTATCCGGCCTTTATTCACATTCTTGCCCGCCTGATGAATGCTCATC
CGGAATTCCGTATGGCAATGAAAGACGGTGAGCTGGTGATATGGGATAGTGTTCACCCTTGTTACACCGT
TTTCCATGAGCAAACTGAAACGTTTTCATCGCTCTGGAGTGAATACCACGACGATTTCCGGCAGTTTCTA
CACATATATTCGCAAGATGTGGCGTGTTACGGTGAAAACCTGGCCTATTTCCCTAAAGGGTTTATTGAGA
ATATGTTTTTCGTCTCAGCCAATCCCTGGGTGAGTTTCACCAGTTTTGATTTAAACGTGGCCAATATGGA
CAACTTCTTCGCCCCCGTTTTCACCATGGGCAAATATTATACGCAAGGCGACAAGGTGCTGATGCCGCTG
GCGATTCAGGTTCATCATGCCGTTTGTGATGGCTTCCATGTCGGCAGAATGCTTAATGAATTACAACAGT
ACTGCGATGAGTGGCAGGGCGGGGCGTAAAGATCTGGATCCGGCTTACTAAAAGCCAGATAACAGTATGC
GTATTTGCGCGCTGATTTTTGCGGTATAAGAATATATACTGATATGTATACCCGAAGTATGTCAAAAAGA
GGTATGCTATGAAGCAGCGTATTACAGTGACAGTTGACAGCGACAGCTATCAGTTGCTCAAGGCATATAT
GATGTCAATATCTCCGGTCTGGTAAGCACAACCATGCAGAATGAAGCCCGTCGTCTGCGTGCCGAACGCT
GGAAAGCGGAAAATCAGGAAGGGATGGCTGAGGTCGCCCGGTTTATTGAAATGAACGGCTCTTTTGCTGA
CGAGAACAGGGGCTGGTGAAATGCAGTTTAAGGTTTACACCTATAAAAGAGAGAGCCGTTATCGTCTGTT
TGTGGATGTACAGAGTGATATTATTGACACGCCCGGGCGACGGATGGTGATCCCCCTGGCCAGTGCACGT
CTGCTGTCAGATAAAGTCTCCCGTGAACTTTACCCGGTGGTGCATATCGGGGATGAAAGCTGGCGCATGA
TGACCACCGATATGGCCAGTGTGCCGGTCTCCGTTATCGGGGAAGAAGTGGCTGATCTCAGCCACCGCGA
AAATGACATCAAAAACGCCATTAACCTGATGTTCTGGGGAATATAAATGTCAGGCTCCCTTATACACAGC
CAGTCTGCAGGTCGACCATAGTGACTGGATATGTTGTGTTTTACAGTATTATGTAGTCTGTTTTTTATGC
AAAATCTAATTTAATATATTGATATTTATATCATTTTACGTTTCTCGTTCAGCTTTCTTGTACAAAGTGG
TTGATATCGGTAAGCCTATCCCTAACCCTCTCCTCGGTCTCGATTCTACGTAGTAATGAACTAGTACCGG
TTAAGTCGACAATCAACGCGTTAAGTCGACAATCAACCTCTGGATTACAAAATTTGTGAAAGATTGACTG
GTATTCTTAACTATGTTGCTCCTTTTACGCTATGTGGATACGCTGCTTTAATGCCTTTGTATCATGCTAT
TGCTTCCCGTATGGCTTTCATTTTCTCCTCCTTGTATAAATCCTGGTTGCTGTCTCTTTATGAGGAGTTG
TGGCCCGTTGTCAGGCAACGTGGCGTGGTGTGCACTGTGTTTGCTGACGCAACCCCCACTGGTTGGGGCA
TTGCCACCACCTGTCAGCTCCTTTCCGGGACTTTCGCTTTCCCCCTCCCTATTGCCACGGCGGAACTCAT
CGCCGCCTGCCTTGCCCGCTGCTGGACAGGGGCTCGGCTGTTGGGCACTGACAATTCCGTGGTGTTGTCG
GGGAAATCATCGTCCTTTCCTTGGCTGCTCGCCTGTGTTGCCACCTGGATTCTGCGCGGGACGTCCTTCT
GCTACGTCCCTTCGGCCCTCAATCCAGCGGACCTTCCTTCCCGCGGCCTGCTGCCGGCTCTGCGGCCTCT
TCCGCGTCTTCGCCTTCGCCCTCAGACGAGTCGGATCTCCCTTTGGGCCGCCTCCCCGCGTCGACTTTAA
GACCAATGACTTACAAGGCAGCTGTAGATCTTAGCCACTTTTTAAAAGAAAAGGGGGGACTGGAAGGGCT
AATTCACTCCCAACGAAGACAAGATCTGCTTTTTGCTTGTACTGGGTCTCTCTGGTTAGACCAGATCTGA
GCCTGGGAGCTCTCTGGCTAACTAGGGAACCCACTGCTTAAGCCTCAATAAAGCTTGCCTTGAGTGCTTC
AAGTAGTGTGTGCCCGTCTGTTGTGTGACTCTGGTAACTAGAGATCCCTCAGACCCTTTTAGTCAGTGTG
GAAAATCTCTAGCAGTACGTATAGTAGTTCATGTCATCTTATTATTCAGTATTTATAACTTGCAAAGAAA
TGAATATCAGAGAGTGAGAGGAACTTGTTTATTGCAGCTTATAATGGTTACAAATAAAGCAATAGCATCA
CAAATTTCACAAATAAAGCATTTTTTTCACTGCATTCTAGTTGTGGTTTGTCCAAACTCATCAATGTATC
TTATCATGTCTGGCTCTAGCTATCCCGCCCCTAACTCCGCCCATCCCGCCCCTAACTCCGCCCAGTTCCG
CCCATTCTCCGCCCCATGGCTGACTAATTTTTTTTATTTATGCAGAGGCCGAGGCCGCCTCGGCCTCTGA
GCTATTCCAGAAGTAGTGAGGAGGCTTTTTTGGAGGCCTAGGGACGTACCCAATTCGCCCTATAGTGAGT
CGTATTACGCGCGCTCACTGGCCGTCGTTTTACAACGTCGTGACTGGGAAAACCCTGGCGTTACCCAACT
TAATCGCCTTGCAGCACATCCCCCTTTCGCCAGCTGGCGTAATAGCGAAGAGGCCCGCACCGATCGCCCT
TCCCAACAGTTGCGCAGCCTGAATGGCGAATGGG
[124 nt withheld, positions 3815-3938]
C
[91 nt withheld, positions 3940-4030]
A
[49 nt withheld, positions 4032-4080]
CCTTTGACGTTGGAGTCCACGTTCTTT
[37 nt withheld, positions 4108-4144]
ACCCTATCTCGGTCTATTCTTTTGATTTATAAGGGATTTTGCCGATTTCGGCCTATTGGTTAAAAAATGA
GCTGATTTAACAAAAATTTAACGCGAATTTTAACAAAATATTAACGCTTACAATTTAGGTGGCACTTTTC
GGGGAAATGTGCGCGGAACCCCTATTTGTTTATTTTTCTAAATACATTCAAATATGTATCCGCTCATGAG
ACAATAACCCTGATAAATGCTTCAATAATATTGAAAAAGGAAGAGTATGAGTATTCAACATTTCCGTGTC
GCCCTTATTCCCTTTTTTGCGGCATTTTGCCTTCCTGTTTTTGCTCACCCAGAAACGCTGGTGAAAGTAA
AAGATGCTGAAGATCAGTTGGGTGCACGAGTGGGTTACATCGAACTGGATCTCAACAGCGGTAAGATCCT
TGAGAGTTTTCGCCCCGAAGAACGTTTTCCAATGATGAGCACTTTTAAAGTTCTGCTATGTGGCGCGGTA
TTATCCCGTATTGACGCCGGGCAAGAGCAACTCGGTCGCCGCATACACTATTCTCAGAATGACTTGGTTG
AGTACTCACCAGTCACAGAAAAGCATCTTACGGATGGCATGACAGTAAGAGAATTATGCAGTGCTGCCAT
AACCATGAGTGATAACACTGCGGCCAACTTACTTCTGACAACGATCGGAGGACCGAAGGAGCTAACCGCT
TTTTTGCACAACATGGGGGATCATGTAACTCGCCTTGATCGTTGGGAACCGGAGCTGAATGAAGCCATAC
CAAACGACGAGCGTGACACCACGATGCCTGTAGCAATGGCAACAACGTTGCGCAAACTATTAACTGGCGA
ACTACTTACTCTAGCTTCCCGGCAACAATTAATAGACTGGATGGAGGCGGATAAAGTTGCAGGACCACTT
CTGCGCTCGGCCCTTCCGGCTGGCTGGTTTATTGCTGATAAATCTGGAGCCGGTGAGCGTGGGTCTCGCG
GTATCATTGCAGCACTGGGGCCAGATGGTAAGCCCTCCCGTATCGTAGTTATCTACACGACGGGGAGTCA
GGCAACTATGGATGAACGAAATAGACAGATCGCTGAGATAGGTGCCTCACTGATTAAGCATTGGTAACTG
TCAGACCAAGTTTACTCATATATACTTTAGATTGATTTAAAACTTCATTTTTAATTTAAAAGGATCTAGG
TGAAGATCCTTTTTGATAATCTCATGACCAAAATCCCTTAACGTGAGTTTTCGTTCCACTGAGCGTCAGA
CCCCGTAGAAAAGATCAAAGGATCTTCTTGAGATCCTTTTTTTCTGCGCGTAATCTGCTGCTTGCAAACA
AAAAAACCACCGCTACCAGCGGTGGTTTGTTTGCCGGATCAAGAGCTACCAACTCTTTTTCCGAAGGTAA
CTGGCTTCAGCAGAGCGCAGATACCAAATACTGTTCTTCTAGTGTAGCCGTAGTTAGGCCACCACTTCAA
GAACTCTGTAGCACCGCCTACATACCTCGCTCTGCTAATCCTGTTACCAGTGGCTGCTGCCAGTGGCGAT
AAGTCGTGTCTTACCGGGTTGGACTCAAGACGATAGTTACCGGATAAGGCGCAGCGGTCGGGCTGAACGG
GGGGTTCGTGCACACAGCCCAGCTTGGAGCGAACGACCTACACCGAACTGAGATACCTACAGCGTGAGCT
ATGAGAAAGCGCCACGCTTCCCGAAGGGAGAAAGGCGGACAGGTATCCGGTAAGCGGCAGGGTCGGAACA
GGAGAGCGCACGAGGGAGCTTCCAGGGGGAAACGCCTGGTATCTTTATAGTCCTGTCGGGTTTCGCCACC
TCTGACTTGAGCGTCGATTTTTGTGATGCTCGTCAGGGGGGCGGAGCCTATGGAAAAACGCCAGCAACGC
GGCCTTTTTACGGTTCCTGGCCTTTTGCTGGCCTTTTGCTCACATGTTCTTTCCTGCGTTATCCCCTGAT
TCTGTGGATAACCGTATTACCGCCTTTGAGTGAGCTGATACCGCTCGCCGCAGCCGAACGACCGAGCGCA
GCGAGTCAGTGAGCGAGGAAGCGGAAGAGCGCCCAATACGCAAACCGCCTCTCCCCGCGCGTTGGCCGAT
TCATTAATGCAGCTGGCACGACAGGTTTCCCGACTGGAAAGCGGGCAGTGAGCGCAACGCAATTAATGTG
AGTTAGCTCACTCATTAGGCACCCCAGGCTTTACACTTTATGCTTCCGGCTCGTATGTTGTGTGGAATTG
TGAGCGGATAACAATTTCACACAGGAAACAGCTATGACCATGATTACGCCAAGCGCGCAATTAACCCTCA
CTAAAGGGAACAAAAGCTGGAGCTGCAAGCTTAATGTAGTCTTATGCAATACTCTTGTAGTCTTGCAACA
TGGTAACGATGAGTTAGCAACATGCCTTACAAGGAGAGAAAAAGCACCGTGCATGCCGATTGGTGGAAGT
AAGGTGGTACGATCGTGCCTTATTAGGAAGGCAACAGACGGGTCTGACATGGATTGGACGAACCACTGAA
TTGCCGCATTGCAGAGATATTGTATTTAAGTGCCTAGCTCGATACATAAACGGGTCTCTCTGGTTAGACC
AGATCTGAGCCTGGGAGCTCTCTGGCTAACTAGGGAACCCACTGCTTAAGCCTCAATAAAGCTTGCCTTG
AGTGCTTCAAGTAGTGTGTGCCCGTCTGTTGTGTGACTCTGGTAACTAGAGATCCCTCAGACCCTTTTAG
TCAGTGTGGAAAATCTCTAGCAGTGGCGCCCGAACAGGGACTTGAAAGCGAAAGGGAAACCAGAGGAGCT
CTCTCGACGCAGGACTCGGCTTGCTGAAGCGCGCACGGCAAGAGGCGAGGGGCGGCGACTGGTGAGTACG
CCAAAAATTTTGACTAGCGGAGGCTAGAAGGAGAGAGATGGGTGCGAGAGCGTCAGTATTAAGCGGGGGA
GAATTAGATCGCGATGGGAAAAAATTCGGTTAAGGCCAGGGGGAAAGAAAAAATATAAATTAAAACATAT
AGTATGGGCAAGCAGGGAGCTAGAACGATTCGCAGTTAATCCTGGCCTGTTAGAAACATCAGAAGGCTGT
AGACAAATACTGGGACAGCTACAACCATCCCTTCAGACAGGATCAGAAGAACTTAGATCATTATATAATA
CAGTAGCAACCCTCTATTGTGTGCATCAAAGGATAGAGATAAAAGACACCAAGGAAGCTTTAGACAAGAT
AGAGGAAGAGCAAAACAAAAGTAAGACCACCGCACAGCAAGCGGCCGCTGATCTTCAGACCTGGAGGAGG
AGATATGAGGGACAATTGGAGAAGTGAATTATATAAATATAAAGTAGTAAAAATTGAACCATTAGGAGTA
GCACCCACCAAGGCAAAGAGAAGAGTGGTGCAGAGAGAAAAAAGAGCAGTGGGAATAGGAGCTTTGTTCC
TTGGGTTCTTGGGAGCAGCAGGAAGCACTATGGGCGCAGCGTCAATGACGCTGACGGTACAGGCCAGACA
ATTATTGTCTGGTATAGTGCAGCAGCAGAACAATTTGCTGAGGGCTATTGAGGCGCAACAGCATCTGTTG
CAACTCACAGTCTGGGGCATCAAGCAGCTCCAGGCAAGAATCCTGGCTGTGGAAAGATACCTAAAGGATC
AACAGCTCCTGGGGATTTGGGGTTGCTCTGGAAAACTCATTTGCACCACTGCTGTGCCTTGGAATGCTAG
TTGGAGTAATAAATCTCTGGAACAGATTTGGAATCACACGACCTGGATGGAGTGGGACAGAGAAATTAAC
AATTACACAAGCTTAATACACTCCTTAATTGAAGAATCGCAAAACCAGCAAGAAAAGAATGAACAAGAAT
TATTGGAATTAGATAAATGGGCAAGTTTGTGGAATTGGTTTAACATAACAAATTGGCTGTGGTATATAAA
ATTATTCATAATGATAGTAGGAGGCTTGGTAGGTTTAAGAATAGTTTTTGCTGTACTTTCTATAGTGAAT
AGAGTTAGGCAGGGATATTCACCATTATCGTTTCAGACCCACCTCCCAACCCCGAGGGGACCCATGCATT
GCATCTCAATTAGTCAGCAACCAGGTGTGGAAAGTCCCCAGGCTCCCCAGCAGGCAGAAGTATGCAAAGC
ATGCGTCTCAATTAGTCAGCAACCATAGTCCCGCCCCTAACTCCGCCCATCCCGCCCCTAACTCCGCCCA
GTTCCGCCCATTCTCCGCCCCATGGCTGACTAATTTTTTTTATTTATGCAGAGGCCGAGGCCGCCTCGGC
CTCTGAGCTATTCCAGAAGTAGTGAGGAGGCTTTTTTGGAGGCCTAGGCTTTTGCAAAAAGCTTTCTAGA
GGTACCGTGGCCACCATGGGTAAAAAGCCTGAACTCACCGCGACGTCTGTCGAGAAGTTTCTGATCGAAA
AGTTCGACAGCGTTTCCGACCTGATGCAGCTCTCGGAGGGCGAAGAATCTCGTGCTTTCAGCTTCGATGT
AGGAGGGCGTGGATATGTCCTGCGGGTAAATAGCTGCGCCGATGGTTTCTACAAAGATCGTTATGTTTAT
CGGCACTTTGCATCGGCCGCGCTCCCGATTCCGGAAGTGCTTGACATTGGGGAATTCAGCGAGAGCCTGA
CCTATTGCATCTCCCGCCGTGCACAGGGTGTCACGTTGCAAGACCTGCCTGAAACCGAACTGCCCGCTGT
TCTGCAGCCGGTCGCGGAGGCCATGGATGCGATCGCTGCGGCCGATCTTAGCCAGACGAGCGGGTTCGGC
CCATTCGGACCGCAAGGAATCGGTCAATACACTACATGGCGTGATTTCATATGCGCGATTGCTGATCCCC
ATGTGTATCACTGGCAAACTGTGATGGACGACACCGTCAGTGCGTCCGTCGCGCAGGCTCTCGATGAGCT
GATGCTTTGGGCCGAGGACTGCCCCGAAGTCCGGCACCTCGTGCACGCGGATTTCGGCTCCAACAATGTC
CTGACGGACAATGGCCGCATAACAGCGGTCATTGACTGGAGCGAGGCGATGTTCGGGGATTCCCAATACG
AGGTCGCCAACATCTTCTTCTGGAGGCCGTGGTTGGCTTGTATGGAGCAGCAGACGCGCTACTTCGAGCG
GAGGCATCCGGAGCTTGCAGGATCGCCGCGGCTCCGGGCGTATATGCTCCGCATTGGTCTTGACCAACTC
TATCAGAGCTTGGTTGACGGCAATTTCGATGATGCAGCTTGGGCGCAGGGTCGATGCGACGCAATCGTCC
GATCCGGAGCCGGGACTGTCGGGCGTACACAAATCGCCCGCAGAAGCGCGGCCGTCTGGACCGATGGCTG
TGTAGAAGTACTCGCCGATAGTGGAAACCGACGCCCCAGCACTCGTCCGAGGGCAAAGGAATAGGTTAAC
GAATTCTAGATCTTGAGACAAATGGCAGTATTCATCCACAATTTTAAAAGAAAAGGGGGGATTGGGGGGT
ACAGTGCAGGGGAAAGAATAGTAGACATAATAGCAACAGACATACAAACTAAAGAATTACAAAAACAAAT
TACAAAAATTCAAAATTTTCGGGTTTATTACAGGGACAGCAGAGATCCACTTTGGCGCCGG
Features (pLannotate 1.2.2; 36 found; start..end, strand, type, name):
     16..516     +  promoter       hPGK promoter: human phosphoglycerate kinase 1 promoter
    537..661     +  protein_bind   attR1: mutant version of attR; recombination site for the Gateway® LR reaction LR Clonase™
    686..716     +  promoter       lac UV5 promoter: E. coli lac promoter with an "up" mutation
    740..769     +  promoter       cat promoter (fragment): promoter of the E. coli cat gene encoding chloramphenicol acetyltransferase
    770..1429    +  CDS            CmR: chloramphenicol acetyltransferase; cat; confers resistance to chloramphenicol
   1608..1766    +  CDS            ccdA (fragment): CCDA_ECO57 - Also known as H, letA. Experimental evidence at protein level: Swiss-Prot protein existence level 1. Antitoxin component of a type II toxin-antitoxin (TA) system which inhibits the post-segregational killing (PSK) of plasmid-free cells, also referred to as a plasmid addiction system. Binds to and blocks the activity of CcdB; will also remove bound CcdB protein from the CcdB-GyrA complex by forming a CcdA-CcdB complex, a process termed rejuvenation. Functions as a transcriptional corepressor for the ccdAB operon, repression also requires CcdB (By similarity). From Escherichia coli
   1771..2073    +  CDS            ccdB: CCDB_ECOLI - Also known as G, letB, letD. Experimental evidence at protein level: Swiss-Prot protein existence level 1. Toxic component of a type II toxin-antitoxin (TA) system, functioning in plasmid maintainence. Responsible for the post- segregational killing (PSK) of plasmid-free cells, also referred to as a plasmid addiction system. Half-life of over 2 hours. Cell killing by CcdB is accompanied by filamentation, defects in chromosome and plasmid segregation, defects in cell division, formation of anucleate cells, decreased DNA synthesis and plasmid loss. Interferes with the activity of DN
   2117..2241    -  protein_bind   attR2: mutant version of attR; recombination site for the Gateway® LR reaction LR Clonase™
   2249..2290    +  CDS            V5 tag: epitope tag from simian virus 5
   2341..2929    +  misc_feature   WPRE: woodchuck hepatitis virus posttranscriptional regulatory element
   2980..2999    +  misc_feature   cPPT/CTS (fragment): central polypurine tract and central termination sequence of HIV-1
   3001..3234    +  LTR            3' LTR (ΔU3): self-inactivating 3' long terminal repeat (LTR) from HIV-1
   3312..3433    +  polyA_signal   SV40 poly(A) signal: SV40 polyadenylation signal
   3473..3608    +  rep_origin     SV40 ori: SV40 origin of replication
   3629..3647    -  promoter       T7 promoter: promoter for bacteriophage T7 RNA polymerase
   3655..3810    +  CDS            lacZα (fragment): LacZα fragment of β-galactosidase; lacZ fragment
   3815..4243    +  rep_origin     f1 ori (sequence partly withheld): f1 bacteriophage origin of replication; arrow indicates direction of (+) strand synthesis
   4296..4400    +  promoter       AmpR promoter: bla
   4401..5261    +  CDS            AmpR: β-lactamase; bla; confers resistance to ampicillin, carbenicillin, and related antibiotics
   5432..6020    +  rep_origin     ori: high-copy-number ColE1/pMB1/pBR322/pUC origin of replication
   6203..6295    +  CDS            lacI (fragment): lac repressor; lacI; The lac repressor binds to the lac operator to inhibit transcription in E. coli. This inhibition can be relieved by adding lactose or isopropyl-β-D-thiogalactopyranoside (IPTG).
   6308..6329    +  protein_bind   CAP binding site: CAP binding activates transcription in the presence of cAMP. E. coli catabolite activator protein
   6344..6374    +  promoter       lac promoter: promoter for the E. coli lac operon
   6382..6398    +  protein_bind   lac operator: The lac repressor binds to the lac operator to inhibit transcription in E. coli. This inhibition can be relieved by adding lactose or isopropyl-β-D-thiogalactopyranoside (IPTG). lac repressor encoded by lacI
   6443..6461    +  promoter       T3 promoter: promoter for bacteriophage T3 RNA polymerase
   6489..6715    +  promoter       RSV promoter: Rous sarcoma virus enhancer/promoter
   6716..6896    +  LTR            5' LTR (truncated): truncated 5' long terminal repeat (LTR) from HIV-1
   6943..7068    +  misc_feature   HIV-1 Ψ: packaging signal of human immunodeficiency virus type 1
   7052..7415    +  CDS            HIV-1 gag (fragment): gag protein from human immunodeficiency virus 1; gag
   7561..7794    +  misc_feature   RRE: The Rev response element (RRE) of HIV-1 allows for Rev-dependent mRNA export from the nucleus to the cytoplasm.
   8171..8197    +  CDS            Rev (fragment): human immunodeficiency virus 1 (HIV-1) Rev protein; rev; enhances nuclear export of unspliced and incompletely spliced viral mRNAs
   8204..8227    +  promoter       SV40 promoter (fragment): SV40 early promoter
   8228..8299    +  promoter       SV40 promoter (fragment): SV40 enhancer and early promoter
   8323..8458    +  rep_origin     SV40 ori: SV40 origin of replication
   8506..9528    +  CDS            HygR: aminoglycoside phosphotransferase from E. coli; aph(4)-Ia; confers resistance to hygromycin
   9576..9693    +  misc_feature   cPPT/CTS: central polypurine tract and central termination sequence of HIV-1
