[The description below was written by a language model from this plasmid's Addgene catalogue record and pLannotate feature annotations shown in this document.]
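Description:
plex_306-ccdB-hygro is an empty Gateway destination backbone derived from pLEX_306 in which the mammalian selection marker is hygromycin resistance. The catalogue lists it simply as a mammalian expression vector. However, the feature table shows a third-generation, self-inactivating HIV-1 lentiviral architecture: an RSV promoter fused to a truncated 5' LTR, the Ψ packaging signal with a gag fragment, the RRE, a cPPT/CTS, a WPRE and a ΔU3 3' LTR followed by an SV40 poly(A) signal. In bacteria it replicates from a high-copy ColE1/pUC-type origin and carries AmpR on the backbone, along with an f1 origin. The sequenced record (9,735 nt) is close to the listed backbone size.

Within the proviral region there are two expression units. An SV40 early promoter/origin region drives HygR, allowing hygromycin selection of transduced or transfected cells; this is the SV40 promoter named in the catalogue. Downstream, after the cPPT/CTS, the human PGK promoter sits in front of the Gateway cassette, in which attR1 and attR2 flank a chloramphenicol resistance gene and the ccdB toxin gene. An LR recombination with an entry clone replaces this cassette with the gene of interest. ccdB then counter-selects against unrecombined vector in standard E. coli strains, which is why the empty backbone must be kept in a ccdB-tolerant strain under both chloramphenicol and ampicillin. A V5 epitope tag lies immediately after attR2, so an insert lacking a stop codon could be expressed as a C-terminal V5 fusion. The WPRE that follows enhances transcript expression. The vector is suited to building PGK-driven, hygromycin-selectable ORF expression constructs.
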