Addgene plasmid #201135: plex_306-ccdB-hygro
Purpose: (Empty Backbone) pLEX_306 plasmid with hygro marker
Depositing lab: Alejandro Chavez. Depositing organization: University of California, San Diego (UCSD).
Backbone
  Vector backbone: plex_306
  Backbone size (bp): 9748
  Vector type: Mammalian Expression
  Promoter: SV40
  Selectable markers: Hygromycin
Growth in bacteria
  Bacterial resistance: Chloramphenicol and Ampicillin, 25 & 100 μg/mL
  Growth temperature: 30°C
  Growth strain: ccdB Survival
  Copy number: High Copy
Terms and licenses: Academic/Nonprofit Terms; Industry Terms: Not Available to Industry
How to cite: plex_306-ccdB-hygro was a gift from Alejandro Chavez (Addgene plasmid # 201135 ; http://n2t.net/addgene:201135 ; RRID:Addgene_201135)
